>Addgene plasmid #40822 | EGFP-alphasynuclein-WT | addgene full sequence | sequence record 216374 | Addgene NGS Result
TTCTTTCCTGCGTTATCCCCTGATTCTGTGGATAACCGTATTACCGCCATGCATTAGTTATTAATAGTAA
TCAATTACGGGGTCATTAGTTCATAGCCCATATATGGAGTTCCGCGTTACATAACTTACGGTAAATGGCC
CGCCTGGCTGACCGCCCAACGACCCCCGCCCATTGACGTCAATAATGACGTATGTTCCCATAGTAACGCC
AATAGGGACTTTCCATTGACGTCAATGGGTGGAGTATTTACGGTAAACTGCCCACTTGGCAGTACATCAA
GTGTATCATATGCCAAGTACGCCCCCTATTGACGTCAATGACGGTAAATGGCCCGCCTGGCATTATGCCC
AGTACATGACCTTATGGGACTTTCCTACTTGGCAGTACATCTACGTATTAGTCATCGCTATTACCATGGT
GATGCGGTTTTGGCAGTACATCAATGGGCGTGGATAGCGGTTTGACTCACGGGGATTTCCAAGTCTCCAC
CCCATTGACGTCAATGGGAGTTTGTTTTGGCACCAAAATCAACGGGACTTTCCAAAATGTCGTAACAACT
CCGCCCCATTGACGCAAATGGGCGGTAGGCGTGTACGGTGGGAGGTCTATATAAGCAGAGCTGGTTTAGT
GAACCGTCAGATCCGCTAGCGCTACCGGTCGCCACCATGGTGAGCAAGGGCGAGGAGCTGTTCACCGGGG
TGGTGCCCATCCTGGTCGAGCTGGACGGCGACGTAAACGGCCACAAGTTCAGCGTGTCCGGCGAGGGCGA
GGGCGATGCCACCTACGGCAAGCTGACCCTGAAGTTCATCTGCACCACCGGCAAGCTGCCCGTGCCCTGG
CCCACCCTCGTGACCACCCTGACCTACGGCGTGCAGTGCTTCAGCCGCTACCCCGACCACATGAAGCAGC
ACGACTTCTTCAAGTCCGCCATGCCCGAAGGCTACGTCCAGGAGCGCACCATCTTCTTCAAGGACGACGG
CAACTACAAGACCCGCGCCGAGGTGAAGTTCGAGGGCGACACCCTGGTGAACCGCATCGAGCTGAAGGGC
ATCGACTTCAAGGAGGACGGCAACATCCTGGGGCACAAGCTGGAGTACAACTACAACAGCCACAACGTCT
ATATCATGGCCGACAAGCAGAAGAACGGCATCAAGGTGAACTTCAAGATCCGCCACAACATCGAGGACGG
CAGCGTGCAGCTCGCCGACCACTACCAGCAGAACACCCCCATCGGCGACGGCCCCGTGCTGCTGCCCGAC
AACCACTACCTGAGCACCCAGTCCGCCCTGAGCAAAGACCCCAACGAGAAGCGCGATCACATGGTCCTGC
TGGAGTTCGTGACCGCCGCCGGGATCACTCTCGGCATGGACGAGCTGTACAAGTCCGGACTCAGATCTCG
AGCTCAAGCTTCGATGGATGTATTCATGAAAGGACTTTCAAAGGCCAAGGAGGGAGTTGTGGCTGCTGCT
GAGAAAACCAAACAGGGTGTGGCAGAAGCAGCAGGAAAGACAAAAGAG
[192 nt withheld, positions 1519-1710]
TTGGGCAAGAATGAAGAAGGAGCCCCACAGGAAGGAATTCTGGAAGATATGCCTGTGGATCCTGACAATG
AGGCTTATGAAATGCCTTCTGAGGAAGGGTATCAAGACTACGAACCTGAAGCCTAAGAATTCTGCAGTCG
ACGGTACCGCGGGCCCGGGATCCACCGGATCTAGATAACTGATCATAATCAGCCATACCACATTTGTAGA
GGTTTTACTTGCTTTAAAAAACCTCCCACACCTCCCCCTGAACCTGAAACATAAAATGAATGCAATTGTT
GTTGTTAACTTGTTTATTGCAGCTTATAATGGTTACAAATAAAGCAATAGCATCACAAATTTCACAAATA
AAGCATTTTTTTCACTGCATTCTAGTTGTGGTTTGTCCAAACTCATCAATGTATCTTAACGCGTAAATTG
TAAGCGTTAATATTTTGTTAAAATTCGCGTTAAATTTTTGTTAAATCAGCTCATTTTTTAACCAATAGGC
CGAAATCGGCAAAATCCCTTATAAATCAAAAGAATAGACCGAGATAGGGT
[37 nt withheld, positions 2251-2287]
AAAGAACGTGGACTCCAACGTCAAAGG
[49 nt withheld, positions 2315-2363]
T
[91 nt withheld, positions 2365-2455]
G
[124 nt withheld, positions 2457-2580]
CAGGTGGCACTTTTCGGGGAAATGTGCGCGGAACCCCTATTTGTTTATTTTTCTAAATACATTCAAATAT
GTATCCGCTCATGAGACAATAACCCTGATAAATGCTTCAATAATATTGAAAAAGGAAGAGTCCTGAGGCG
GAAAGAACCAGCTGTGGAATGTGTGTCAGTTAGGGTGTGGAAAGTCCCCAGGCTCCCCAGCAGGCAGAAG
TATGCAAAGCATGCATCTCAATTAGTCAGCAACCAGGTGTGGAAAGTCCCCAGGCTCCCCAGCAGGCAGA
AGTATGCAAAGCATGCATCTCAATTAGTCAGCAACCATAGTCCCGCCCCTAACTCCGCCCATCCCGCCCC
TAACTCCGCCCAGTTCCGCCCATTCTCCGCCCCATGGCTGACTAATTTTTTTTATTTATGCAGAGGCCGA
GGCCGCCTCGGCCTCTGAGCTATTCCAGAAGTAGTGAGGAGGCTTTTTTGGAGGCCTAGGCTTTTGCAAA
GATCGATCAAGAGACAGGATGAGGATCGTTTCGCATGATTGAACAAGATGGATTGCACGCAGGTTCTCCG
GCCGCTTGGGTGGAGAGGCTATTCGGCTATGACTGGGCACAACAGACAATCGGCTGCTCTGATGCCGCCG
TGTTCCGGCTGTCAGCGCAGGGGCGCCCGGTTCTTTTTGTCAAGACCGACCTGTCCGGTGCCCTGAATGA
ACTGCAAGACGAGGCAGCGCGGCTATCGTGGCTGGCCACGACGGGCGTTCCTTGCGCAGCTGTGCTCGAC
GTTGTCACTGAAGCGGGAAGGGACTGGCTGCTATTGGGCGAAGTGCCGGGGCAGGATCTCCTGTCATCTC
ACCTTGCTCCTGCCGAGAAAGTATCCATCATGGCTGATGCAATGCGGCGGCTGCATACGCTTGATCCGGC
TACCTGCCCATTCGACCACCAAGCGAAACATCGCATCGAGCGAGCACGTACTCGGATGGAAGCCGGTCTT
GTCGATCAGGATGATCTGGACGAAGAGCATCAGGGGCTCGCGCCAGCCGAACTGTTCGCCAGGCTCAAGG
CGAGCATGCCCGACGGCGAGGATCTCGTCGTGACCCATGGCGATGCCTGCTTGCCGAATATCATGGTGGA
AAATGGCCGCTTTTCTGGATTCATCGACTGTGGCCGGCTGGGTGTGGCGGACCGCTATCAGGACATAGCG
TTGGCTACCCGTGATATTGCTGAAGAGCTTGGCGGCGAATGGGCTGACCGCTTCCTCGTGCTTTACGGTA
TCGCCGCTCCCGATTCGCAGCGCATCGCCTTCTATCGCCTTCTTGACGAGTTCTTCTGAGCGGGACTCTG
GGGTTCGAAATGACCGACCAAGCGACGCCCAACCTGCCATCACGAGATTTCGATTCCACCGCCGCCTTCT
ATGAAAGGTTGGGCTTCGGAATCGTTTTCCGGGACGCCGGCTGGATGATCCTCCAGCGCGGGGATCTCAT
GCTGGAGTTCTTCGCCCACCCTAGGGGGAGGCTAACTGAAACACGGAAGGAGACAATACCGGAAGGAACC
CGCGCTATGACGGCAATAAAAAGACAGAATAAAACGCACGGTGTTGGGTCGTTTGTTCATAAACGCGGGG
TTCGGTCCCAGGGCTGGCACTCTGTCGATACCCCACCGAGACCCCATTGGGGCCAATACGCCCGCGTTTC
TTCCTTTTCCCCACCCCACCCCCCAAGTTCGGGTGAAGGCCCAGGGCTCGCAGCCAACGTCGGGGCGGCA
GGCCCTGCCATAGCCTCAGGTTACTCATATATACTTTAGATTGATTTAAAACTTCATTTTTAATTTAAAA
GGATCTAGGTGAAGATCCTTTTTGATAATCTCATGACCAAAATCCCTTAACGTGAGTTTTCGTTCCACTG
AGCGTCAGACCCCGTAGAAAAGATCAAAGGATCTTCTTGAGATCCTTTTTTTCTGCGCGTAATCTGCTGC
TTGCAAACAAAAAAACCACCGCTACCAGCGGTGGTTTGTTTGCCGGATCAAGAGCTACCAACTCTTTTTC
CGAAGGTAACTGGCTTCAGCAGAGCGCAGATACCAAATACTGTTCTTCTAGTGTAGCCGTAGTTAGGCCA
CCACTTCAAGAACTCTGTAGCACCGCCTACATACCTCGCTCTGCTAATCCTGTTACCAGTGGCTGCTGCC
AGTGGCGATAAGTCGTGTCTTACCGGGTTGGACTCAAGACGATAGTTACCGGATAAGGCGCAGCGGTCGG
GCTGAACGGGGGGTTCGTGCACACAGCCCAGCTTGGAGCGAACGACCTACACCGAACTGAGATACCTACA
GCGTGAGCTATGAGAAAGCGCCACGCTTCCCGAAGGGAGAAAGGCGGACAGGTATCCGGTAAGCGGCAGG
GTCGGAACAGGAGAGCGCACGAGGGAGCTTCCAGGGGGAAACGCCTGGTATCTTTATAGTCCTGTCGGGT
TTCGCCACCTCTGACTTGAGCGTCGATTTTTGTGATGCTCGTCAGGGGGGCGGAGCCTATGGAAAAACGC
CAGCAACGCGGCCTTTTTACGGTTCCTGGCCTTTTGCTGGCCTTTTGCTCACATG
Features (pLannotate 1.2.2; 17 found; start..end, strand, type, name):
      1..47      +  rep_origin     RSF ori (fragment): Plasmids containing the RSF 1030 origin of replication can be propagated in E. coli cells that contain additional plasmids with compatible origins.
    115..418     +  enhancer       CMV enhancer: human cytomegalovirus immediate early enhancer
    419..622     +  promoter       CMV promoter: human cytomegalovirus (CMV) immediate early promoter
    667..1383    +  CDS            EGFP: EGFP is a basic (constitutively fluorescent) green fluorescent protein published in 1996, derived from Aequorea victoria. It is reported to be a rapidly-maturing weak dimer with moderate acid sensitivity.
   1384..1414    +  misc_feature   MCS (fragment): multiple cloning site
   1414..1833    +  CDS            SNCA (sequence partly withheld): SYUA_HUMAN - Also known as NACP, PARK1. Experimental evidence at protein level: Swiss-Prot protein existence level 1. Neuronal protein that plays several roles in synaptic activity such as regulation of synaptic vesicle trafficking and subsequent neurotransmitter release. Participates as a monomer in synaptic vesicle exocytosis by enhancing vesicle priming, fusion and dilation of exocytotic fusion pores (PubMed:28288128, PubMed:30404828). Mechanistically, acts by increasing local Ca(2+) release from microdomains which is essential for the enhancement of ATP-induced exocytosis (PubMed:30404828)
   1837..1873    +  misc_feature   MCS (fragment): multiple cloning site
   1890..1974    +  CDS            large T antigen (fragment): large T antigen from SV40 (simian virus 40)
   1997..2118    +  polyA_signal   SV40 poly(A) signal: SV40 polyadenylation signal
   2152..2580    -  rep_origin     f1 ori (sequence partly withheld): f1 bacteriophage origin of replication; arrow indicates direction of (+) strand synthesis
   2607..2711    +  promoter       AmpR promoter: bla
   2713..3070    +  promoter       SV40 promoter: SV40 enhancer and early promoter
   3105..3899    +  CDS            NeoR/KanR: aminoglycoside phosphotransferase from Tn5; aph(3')-II (or nptII); confers resistance to neomycin, kanamycin, and G418 (Geneticin®)
   3920..4072    +  CDS            ble (fragment): BLE_KLEPN - Experimental evidence at protein level: Swiss-Prot protein existence level 1. Binding protein with a strong affinity to the bleomycin family of antibiotics. Binds to CL990; an antimitotic-antibiotic compound. From Klebsiella pneumoniae.
   4131..4178    +  polyA_signal   HSV TK poly(A) signal: herpes simplex virus thymidine kinase polyadenylation signal (Cole and Stacy, 1985)
   4269..4285    -  polyA_signal   bGH poly(A) signal (fragment): bovine growth hormone polyadenylation signal
   4507..5095    +  rep_origin     ori: high-copy-number ColE1/pMB1/pBR322/pUC origin of replication
