[The description below was written by a language model from this plasmid's Addgene catalogue record and pLannotate feature annotations shown in this document.]
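Description:
EGFP-alphasynuclein-WT is a mammalian expression plasmid built on the Clontech pEGFP-C1 backbone and carrying wild-type human alpha-synuclein (SNCA) fused to the C-terminus of EGFP. The sequenced record is 5,155 nt. The human cytomegalovirus immediate early enhancer and promoter drive a single open reading frame. In it, EGFP is followed by a short stretch of the multiple cloning site and then the SNCA coding sequence, and the SV40 polyadenylation signal terminates the transcript. The insert was cloned between HindIII and EcoRI, and both sites are retained. The depositor notes that EcoRI is not unique, because the alpha-synuclein coding sequence contains an internal EcoRI site, which affects any plan to excise or subclone the insert.

The plasmid is propagated in E. coli at high copy from a ColE1/pUC-type origin, and an f1 origin is also present for single-stranded DNA production. Selection relies on the Tn5 NeoR/KanR aminoglycoside phosphotransferase gene, which sits downstream of tandem bacterial (bla) and SV40 early promoters and ends with the HSV TK polyadenylation signal. This arrangement gives kanamycin resistance in bacteria and allows G418 selection of transfected mammalian cells. Several short annotations (fragments of RSF ori, large T antigen, ble and bGH poly(A)) are probably partial sequence matches within the backbone, not functional elements.

The construct allows constitutive overexpression and fluorescent visualisation of alpha-synuclein in mammalian cells. The associated publication concerns the effect of alpha-synuclein overexpression on aggregation of mutant huntingtin, so the plasmid suits studies of protein localisation and aggregation in neurodegenerative disease models.
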