Addgene plasmid #40822: EGFP-alphasynuclein-WT
Depositing lab: David Rubinsztein. Depositing organization: University of Cambridge. Publication: Alpha-synuclein overexpression promotes aggregation of mutant huntingtin. Furlong RA, Narain Y, Rankin J, Wyttenbach A, Rubinsztein DC. Biochem J. 2000 Mar 15;346 Pt 3:577-81. 10.1042/0264-6021:3460577 PubMed 10698681.
Backbone
  Vector backbone: pEGFP-C1
  Backbone manufacturer: Clontech
  Backbone size w/o insert (bp): 4700
  Vector type: Mammalian Expression
Growth in bacteria
  Bacterial resistance: Kanamycin, 50 μg/mL
  Growth temperature: 37°C
  Growth strain: DH5alpha
  Copy number: High Copy
Gene/Insert
  Gene/Insert name: SNCA (alt name: Alpha-synuclein)
  Species: H. sapiens (human)
  Entrez Gene: SNCA (a.k.a. NACP, PARK1, PARK4, PD1)
  Promoter: CMV
  Tag / fusion protein: EGFP (N terminal on backbone)
  Cloning method: Restriction Enzyme; 5′ cloning site HindIII (not destroyed); 3′ cloning site EcoRI (not destroyed)
  Sequencing primers: 5′ EGFP-C; 3′ SV40pA-R
Terms and licenses: Academic/Nonprofit Terms; Industry Terms: Not Available to Industry
Depositor comments: Please note that EcoRI is not a unique site. The alpha-synuclein insert contains an EcoRI site in the coding sequence.
How to cite: EGFP-alphasynuclein-WT was a gift from David Rubinsztein (Addgene plasmid # 40822 ; http://n2t.net/addgene:40822 ; RRID:Addgene_40822)
