>Addgene plasmid #40822 | EGFP-alphasynuclein-WT | addgene partial sequence | sequence record 127050 | F1ori-F 5'-GTGGACTCTTGTTCCAAACTGG-3'
TCTCGGTCTATTCTTTTGATTTATAAGGGATTTTGCCGATTTCGGCCTATTGGTTAAAAAATGAGCTGAT
TTAACAAAAATTTAACGCGAATTTTAACAAAATATTAACGCTTACAATTTACGCGTTAAGATACATTGAT
GAGTTTGGACAAACCACAACTAGAATGCAGTGAAAAAAATGCTTTATTTGTGAAATTTGTGATGCTATTG
CTTTATTTGTAACCATTATAAGCTGCAATAAACAAGTTAACAACAACAATTGCATTCATTTTATGTTTCA
GGTTCAGGGGGAGGTGTGGGAGGTTTTTTAAAGCAAGTAAAACCTCTACAAATGTGGTATGGCTGATTAT
GATCAGTTATCTAGATCCGGTGGATCCCGGGCCCGCGGTACCGTCGACTGCAGAATTCTTAGGCTTCAGG
TTCGTAGTCTTGATACCCTTCCTCAGAAGGCATTTCATAAGCCTCATTGTCAGGATCCACAGGCATATCT
TCCAGAATTCCTTCCTGTGGGGCTCCTTCTTCATTCTTGCCCAA
[192 nt withheld, positions 535-726]
CTCTTTTGTCTTTCCTGCTGCTTCTGCCACACCCTGTTTGGTTTTCTCAGCAGCAGCCACAACTCCCTCC
TTGGCCTTTGAAAGTCCTTTCATGAATACATCCATCGAAGCTTGAGCTCGAGATCTGAGTCCGGACTTGT
ACAGCTCGTCCATGCCGAGAGTGATCCCGGCGGCGGTCACGAACTCCAGCAGGACCATGTGATCGCGCTT
CTCGTTGGGGTCTT
