>Addgene plasmid #40822 | EGFP-alphasynuclein-WT | addgene partial sequence | sequence record 127051 | CMV-F 5'-CGCAAATGGGCGGTAGGCGTG-3'
AGCAGAGCTGGTTTAGTGAACCGTCAGATCCGCTAGCGCTACCGGTCGCCACCATGGTGAGCAAGGGCGA
GGAGCTGTTCACCGGGGTGGTGCCCATCCTGGTCGAGCTGGACGGCGACGTAAACGGCCACAAGTTCAGC
GTGTCCGGCGAGGGCGAGGGCGATGCCACCTACGGCAAGCTGACCCTGAAGTTCATCTGCACCACCGGCA
AGCTGCCCGTGCCCTGGCCCACCCTCGTGACCACCCTGACCTACGGCGTGCAGTGCTTCAGCCGCTACCC
CGACCACATGAAGCAGCACGACTTCTTCAAGTCCGCCATGCCCGAAGGCTACGTCCAGGAGCGCACCATC
TTCTTCAAGGACGACGGCAACTACAAGACCCGCGCCGAGGTGAAGTTCGAGGGCGACACCCTGGTGAACC
GCATCGAGCTGAAGGGCATCGACTTCAAGGAGGACGGCAACATCCTGGGGCACAAGCTGGAGTACAACTA
CAACAGCCACAACGTCTATATCATGGCCGACAAGCAGAAGAACGGCATCAAGGTGAACTTCAAGATCCGC
CACAACATCGAGGACGGCAGCGTGCAGCTCGCCGACCACTACCAGCAGAACACCCCCATCGGCGACGGCC
CCGTGCTGCTGCCCGACAACCACTACCTGAGCACCCAGTCCGCCCTGAGCAAAGACCCCAACGAGAAGCG
CGATCACATGGTCCTGCTGGAGTTCGTGACCGCCGCCGGGATCACTCTCGGCATGGACGAGCTGTACAAG
TCCGGACTCAGATCTCGAGCTCAAGCTTCGATGGATGTATTCATGAAAGGACTTTCAAAGGCCAAGGAGG
GAGTTGTGGCTGCTGCTGAGAAAACCAAACAGGGTGTGGCAGAAGCAGCAGGAAAGACAAAAGAGGGTGT
TCTCTATGTAGGCTCCAAA
